Addgene plasmid #195149: SiRES COR1C DCC-GFP
Purpose: image COR1C
Depositing lab: Gia Voeltz. Depositing organization: University of Colorado, Boulder. Publication: Coronin 1C restricts endosomal branched actin to organize ER contact and endosome fission. Striepen JF, Voeltz GK. J Cell Biol. 2022 Aug 1;221(8). pii: 213342. doi: 10.1083/jcb.202110089. Epub 2022 Jul 8. PubMed 35802042.
Backbone
  Vector backbone: pacGFP1-N1
  Vector type: Mammalian Expression
Growth in bacteria
  Bacterial resistance: Kanamycin, 50 μg/mL
  Growth temperature: 37°C
  Growth strain: DH5alpha
  Copy number: High Copy
Gene/Insert
  Gene/Insert name: CORO1C
  Species: H. sapiens (human)
  Mutation: mutations to make si RNA resistant and remove coiled coil
  Entrez Gene: CORO1C (a.k.a. HCRNN4)
  Cloning method: Restriction Enzyme; 5′ cloning site Unknown (unknown if destroyed)
Terms and licenses: Academic/Nonprofit Terms; Industry Terms: Not Available to Industry
How to cite: SiRES COR1C DCC-GFP was a gift from Gia Voeltz (Addgene plasmid # 195149 ; http://n2t.net/addgene:195149 ; RRID:Addgene_195149)
