[The description below was written by a language model from this plasmid's Addgene catalogue record and pLannotate feature annotations shown in this document.]
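Description:
SiRES COR1C DCC-GFP is a mammalian expression plasmid built on the pAcGFP1-N1 backbone. It produces a modified human coronin 1C (CORO1C, also called CRN2) fused at its C-terminus to AcGFP1, the mammalian codon-optimized green fluorescent protein from Aequorea coerulescens. Transcription is driven by the human cytomegalovirus immediate-early enhancer and promoter, with the CORO1C coding region placed just downstream of the remaining multiple cloning site and followed by the AcGFP1 reading frame and an SV40 polyadenylation signal. According to the record, the insert carries mutations that make the transcript resistant to siRNA and that remove the coiled-coil domain. This agrees with the feature table, which annotates the CORO1C sequence as a fragment rather than the full-length protein. The exact nucleotide changes and the cloning sites used are not stated.

The plasmid is maintained at high copy in E. coli through a ColE1/pUC-type origin and is selected with kanamycin. The NeoR/KanR gene (aminoglycoside phosphotransferase from Tn5) sits behind tandem bacterial (bla-type) and SV40 early promoters and ends with an HSV TK polyadenylation signal, so the same marker can in principle give G418 resistance in mammalian cells. An f1 origin is also present. The short annotated fragments of large T antigen, ble and the bGH poly(A) signal are probably backbone remnants or annotation matches rather than functional elements.

The stated purpose is imaging of coronin 1C. The design suits knockdown-and-rescue experiments, in which endogenous CORO1C is depleted by siRNA and the fluorescent, coiled-coil-deleted variant is expressed in its place to test how that domain contributes to localization and function.
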