Features (pLannotate 1.2.2; 15 found; start..end, strand, type, name):
     61..364     +  enhancer       CMV enhancer: human cytomegalovirus immediate early enhancer
    365..568     +  promoter       CMV promoter: human cytomegalovirus (CMV) immediate early promoter
    591..618     +  misc_feature   MCS (fragment): multiple cloning site
    619..1950    +  CDS            CORO1C (fragment): COR1C_HUMAN - Also known as CRN2 From Homo sapiens (Human).
   1966..2685    +  CDS            AcGFP1: Aequorea coerulescens GFP mammalian codon-optimized
   2701..2784    +  CDS            large T antigen (fragment): large T antigen from SV40 (simian virus 40)
   2807..2928    +  polyA_signal   SV40 poly(A) signal: SV40 polyadenylation signal
   2962..3390    -  rep_origin     f1 ori (sequence partly withheld): f1 bacteriophage origin of replication; arrow indicates direction of (+) strand synthesis
   3417..3521    +  promoter       AmpR promoter: bla
   3523..3880    +  promoter       SV40 promoter: SV40 enhancer and early promoter
   3915..4709    +  CDS            NeoR/KanR: aminoglycoside phosphotransferase from Tn5; aph(3')-II (or nptII); confers resistance to neomycin, kanamycin, and G418 (Geneticin®)
   4730..4882    +  CDS            ble (fragment): BLE_KLEPN - Experimental evidence at protein level: Swiss-Prot protein existence level 1. Binding protein with a strong affinity to the bleomycin family of antibiotics. Binds to CL990; an antimitotic-antibiotic compound. From Klebsiella pneumoniae.
   4941..4988    +  polyA_signal   HSV TK poly(A) signal: herpes simplex virus thymidine kinase polyadenylation signal (Cole and Stacy, 1985)
   5079..5095    -  polyA_signal   bGH poly(A) signal (fragment): bovine growth hormone polyadenylation signal
   5317..5905    +  rep_origin     ori: high-copy-number ColE1/pMB1/pBR322/pUC origin of replication
>Addgene plasmid #195149 | SiRES COR1C DCC-GFP | addgene full sequence | sequence record 384511 | Addgene NGS Result
TAGTTATTAATAGTAATCAATTACGGGGTCATTAGTTCATAGCCCATATATGGAGTTCCGCGTTACATAA
CTTACGGTAAATGGCCCGCCTGGCTGACCGCCCAACGACCCCCGCCCATTGACGTCAATAATGACGTATG
TTCCCATAGTAACGCCAATAGGGACTTTCCATTGACGTCAATGGGTGGAGTATTTACGGTAAACTGCCCA
CTTGGCAGTACATCAAGTGTATCATATGCCAAGTACGCCCCCTATTGACGTCAATGACGGTAAATGGCCC
GCCTGGCATTATGCCCAGTACATGACCTTATGGGACTTTCCTACTTGGCAGTACATCTACGTATTAGTCA
TCGCTATTACCATGGTGATGCGGTTTTGGCAGTACATCAATGGGCGTGGATAGCGGTTTGACTCACGGGG
ATTTCCAAGTCTCCACCCCATTGACGTCAATGGGAGTTTGTTTTGGCACCAAAATCAACGGGACTTTCCA
AAATGTCGTAACAACTCCGCCCCATTGACGCAAATGGGCGGTAGGCGTGTACGGTGGGAGGTCTATATAA
GCAGAGCTGGTTTAGTGAACCGTCAGATCCGCTAGCGCTACCGGACTCAGATCTCGAGATGAGGCGAGTG
GTACGACAGAGTAAATTCCGCCACGTGTTTGGGCAAGCGGTGAAGAATGACCAGTGCTATGATGACATCC
GGGTTTCTCGTGTGACCTGGGATAGTTCCTTTTGTGCTGTCAATCCCAGATTTGTTGCCATAATCATAGA
GGCAAGTGGGGGAGGAGCGTTCCTTGTCCTCCCTCTGCATAAAACCGGGCGCATCGACAAATCTTACCCT
ACAGTATGTGGCCACACAGGACCAGTGCTGGACATAGACTGGTGCCCACATAACGATCAGGTCATTGCCA
GCGGTTCAGAGGACTGCACGGTCATGGTATGGCAGATCCCAGAAAATGGACTCACCCTTTCCCTGACTGA
ACCTGTGGTGATTTTGGAAGGCCACTCAAAGAGAGTCGGCATCGTGGCTTGGCATCCAACGGCCCGCAAT
GTGCTTCTTAGTGCAGGCTGTGATAATGCCATTATCATCTGGAATGTGGGAACAGGGGAAGCCCTTATAA
ACTTGGACGATATGCATTCAGACATGATTTACAATGTGAGCTGGAACCGGAATGGCAGTCTGATCTGCAC
AGCTTCCAAAGACAAGAAAGTGAGAGTCATTGATCCCAGGAAACAAGAGATTGTTGCTGAGAAGGAGAAA
GCACATGAAGGAGCAAGACCCATGAGAGCCATCTTCCTGGCCGATGGCAATGTCTTCACCACTGGGTTCA
GCCGCATGAGCGAGCGGCAGCTGGCTCTCTGGAATCCGAAAAATATGCAGGAACCAATTGCTCTTCATGA
GATGGACACTAGCAATGGGGTGTTGCTGCCTTTCTATGACCCTGACACCAGCATCATTTACTTATGTGGA
AAGGGTGACAGCAGTATTCGCTATTTTGAGATCACGGATGAATCCCCGTACGTCCACTACCTCAACACAT
TCAGCAGCAAGGAGCCTCAGAGAGGGATGGGTTACATGCCCAAGAGGGGACTTGATGTTAACAAATGTGA
GATTGCCAGATTCTTCAAACTTCATGAGAGAAAGTGTGAACCTATTATTATGACTGTTCCCAGGAAGTCT
GACCTTTTCCAAGATGACCTGTATCCTGACACAGCGGGGCCAGAGGCCGCGCTGGAGGCAGAAGAGTGGT
TCGAAGGCAAGAATGCAGACCCAATCCTCATCTCCTTGAAGCACGGGTACATTCCAGGCAAAAATAGAGA
CCTGAAAGTCGTCAAGAAGAACATTCTGGATAGCAAGCCCACTGCAAACAAGAAGTGCGACCTGATCAGC
ATCCCCAAGAAAACCACAGACACGGCCAGTGTGCAAAATGAAGCCAAGTTGGATGAGATTCGGGATCCAC
CGGTCATGGTGAGCAAGGGCGCCGAGCTGTTCACCGGCATCGTGCCCATCCTGATCGAGCTGAATGGCGA
TGTGAATGGCCACAAGTTCAGCGTGAGCGGCGAGGGCGAGGGCGATGCCACCTACGGCAAGCTGACCCTG
AAGTTCATCTGCACCACCGGCAAGCTGCCTGTGCCCTGGCCCACCCTGGTGACCACCCTGAGCTACGGCG
TGCAGTGCTTCTCACGCTACCCCGATCACATGAAGCAGCACGACTTCTTCAAGAGCGCCATGCCTGAGGG
CTACATCCAGGAGCGCACCATCTTCTTCGAGGATGACGGCAACTACAAGTCGCGCGCCGAGGTGAAGTTC
GAGGGCGATACCCTGGTGAATCGCATCGAGCTGACCGGCACCGATTTCAAGGAGGATGGCAACATCCTGG
GCAATAAGATGGAGTACAACTACAACGCCCACAATGTGTACATCATGACCGACAAGGCCAAGAATGGCAT
CAAGGTGAACTTCAAGATCCGCCACAACATCGAGGATGGCAGCGTGCAGCTGGCCGACCACTACCAGCAG
AATACCCCCATCGGCGATGGCCCTGTGCTGCTGCCCGATAACCACTACCTGTCCACCCAGAGCGCCCTGT
CCAAGGACCCCAACGAGAAGCGCGATCACATGATCTACTTCGGCTTCGTGACCGCCGCCGCCATCACCCA
CGGCATGGATGAGCTGTACAAGTGAGCGGCCGCGACTCTAGATCATAATCAGCCATACCACATTTGTAGA
GGTTTTACTTGCTTTAAAAAACCTCCCACACCTCCCCCTGAACCTGAAACATAAAATGAATGCAATTGTT
GTTGTTAACTTGTTTATTGCAGCTTATAATGGTTACAAATAAAGCAATAGCATCACAAATTTCACAAATA
AAGCATTTTTTTCACTGCATTCTAGTTGTGGTTTGTCCAAACTCATCAATGTATCTTAAGGCGTAAATTG
TAAGCGTTAATATTTTGTTAAAATTCGCGTTAAATTTTTGTTAAATCAGCTCATTTTTTAACCAATAGGC
CGAAATCGGCAAAATCCCTTATAAATCAAAAGAATAGACCGAGATAGGGT
[37 nt withheld, positions 3061-3097]
AAAGAACGTGGACTCCAACGTCAAAGG
[49 nt withheld, positions 3125-3173]
T
[91 nt withheld, positions 3175-3265]
G
[124 nt withheld, positions 3267-3390]
CAGGTGGCACTTTTCGGGGAAATGTGCGCGGAACCCCTATTTGTTTATTTTTCTAAATACATTCAAATAT
GTATCCGCTCATGAGACAATAACCCTGATAAATGCTTCAATAATATTGAAAAAGGAAGAGTCCTGAGGCG
GAAAGAACCAGCTGTGGAATGTGTGTCAGTTAGGGTGTGGAAAGTCCCCAGGCTCCCCAGCAGGCAGAAG
TATGCAAAGCATGCATCTCAATTAGTCAGCAACCAGGTGTGGAAAGTCCCCAGGCTCCCCAGCAGGCAGA
AGTATGCAAAGCATGCATCTCAATTAGTCAGCAACCATAGTCCCGCCCCTAACTCCGCCCATCCCGCCCC
TAACTCCGCCCAGTTCCGCCCATTCTCCGCCCCATGGCTGACTAATTTTTTTTATTTATGCAGAGGCCGA
GGCCGCCTCGGCCTCTGAGCTATTCCAGAAGTAGTGAGGAGGCTTTTTTGGAGGCCTAGGCTTTTGCAAA
GATCGATCAAGAGACAGGATGAGGATCGTTTCGCATGATTGAACAAGATGGATTGCACGCAGGTTCTCCG
GCCGCTTGGGTGGAGAGGCTATTCGGCTATGACTGGGCACAACAGACAATCGGCTGCTCTGATGCCGCCG
TGTTCCGGCTGTCAGCGCAGGGGCGCCCGGTTCTTTTTGTCAAGACCGACCTGTCCGGTGCCCTGAATGA
ACTGCAAGACGAGGCAGCGCGGCTATCGTGGCTGGCCACGACGGGCGTTCCTTGCGCAGCTGTGCTCGAC
GTTGTCACTGAAGCGGGAAGGGACTGGCTGCTATTGGGCGAAGTGCCGGGGCAGGATCTCCTGTCATCTC
ACCTTGCTCCTGCCGAGAAAGTATCCATCATGGCTGATGCAATGCGGCGGCTGCATACGCTTGATCCGGC
TACCTGCCCATTCGACCACCAAGCGAAACATCGCATCGAGCGAGCACGTACTCGGATGGAAGCCGGTCTT
GTCGATCAGGATGATCTGGACGAAGAGCATCAGGGGCTCGCGCCAGCCGAACTGTTCGCCAGGCTCAAGG
CGAGCATGCCCGACGGCGAGGATCTCGTCGTGACCCATGGCGATGCCTGCTTGCCGAATATCATGGTGGA
AAATGGCCGCTTTTCTGGATTCATCGACTGTGGCCGGCTGGGTGTGGCGGACCGCTATCAGGACATAGCG
TTGGCTACCCGTGATATTGCTGAAGAGCTTGGCGGCGAATGGGCTGACCGCTTCCTCGTGCTTTACGGTA
TCGCCGCTCCCGATTCGCAGCGCATCGCCTTCTATCGCCTTCTTGACGAGTTCTTCTGAGCGGGACTCTG
GGGTTCGAAATGACCGACCAAGCGACGCCCAACCTGCCATCACGAGATTTCGATTCCACCGCCGCCTTCT
ATGAAAGGTTGGGCTTCGGAATCGTTTTCCGGGACGCCGGCTGGATGATCCTCCAGCGCGGGGATCTCAT
GCTGGAGTTCTTCGCCCACCCTAGGGGGAGGCTAACTGAAACACGGAAGGAGACAATACCGGAAGGAACC
CGCGCTATGACGGCAATAAAAAGACAGAATAAAACGCACGGTGTTGGGTCGTTTGTTCATAAACGCGGGG
TTCGGTCCCAGGGCTGGCACTCTGTCGATACCCCACCGAGACCCCATTGGGGCCAATACGCCCGCGTTTC
TTCCTTTTCCCCACCCCACCCCCCAAGTTCGGGTGAAGGCCCAGGGCTCGCAGCCAACGTCGGGGCGGCA
GGCCCTGCCATAGCCTCAGGTTACTCATATATACTTTAGATTGATTTAAAACTTCATTTTTAATTTAAAA
GGATCTAGGTGAAGATCCTTTTTGATAATCTCATGACCAAAATCCCTTAACGTGAGTTTTCGTTCCACTG
AGCGTCAGACCCCGTAGAAAAGATCAAAGGATCTTCTTGAGATCCTTTTTTTCTGCGCGTAATCTGCTGC
TTGCAAACAAAAAAACCACCGCTACCAGCGGTGGTTTGTTTGCCGGATCAAGAGCTACCAACTCTTTTTC
CGAAGGTAACTGGCTTCAGCAGAGCGCAGATACCAAATACTGTTCTTCTAGTGTAGCCGTAGTTAGGCCA
CCACTTCAAGAACTCTGTAGCACCGCCTACATACCTCGCTCTGCTAATCCTGTTACCAGTGGCTGCTGCC
AGTGGCGATAAGTCGTGTCTTACCGGGTTGGACTCAAGACGATAGTTACCGGATAAGGCGCAGCGGTCGG
GCTGAACGGGGGGTTCGTGCACACAGCCCAGCTTGGAGCGAACGACCTACACCGAACTGAGATACCTACA
GCGTGAGCTATGAGAAAGCGCCACGCTTCCCGAAGGGAGAAAGGCGGACAGGTATCCGGTAAGCGGCAGG
GTCGGAACAGGAGAGCGCACGAGGGAGCTTCCAGGGGGAAACGCCTGGTATCTTTATAGTCCTGTCGGGT
TTCGCCACCTCTGACTTGAGCGTCGATTTTTGTGATGCTCGTCAGGGGGGCGGAGCCTATGGAAAAACGC
CAGCAACGCGGCCTTTTTACGGTTCCTGGCCTTTTGCTGGCCTTTTGCTCACATGTTCTTTCCTGCGTTA
TCCCCTGATTCTGTGGATAACCGTATTACCGCCATGCAT
